Addgene plasmid #63062: pIC84
Purpose: Retroviral expression of EGFP-TEV-S-tag hCENP-H for protein localization and affinity purification (LAP)
Depositing lab: Iain Cheeseman. Depositing organization: Whitehead Institute for Biomedical Research.
Backbone
  Vector backbone: pJAG98 (pBABEblast)
  Vector type: Mammalian Expression, Retroviral
  Selectable markers: Blasticidin
Growth in bacteria
  Bacterial resistance: Ampicillin, 100 μg/mL
  Growth temperature: 37°C
  Growth strain: DH5alpha
  Copy number: High Copy
Gene/Insert
  Gene/Insert name: hCENP-H, IMAGE clone 3451767
  Species: H. sapiens (human)
  Entrez Gene: CENPH
  Tag / fusion protein: EGFP (N terminal on backbone); TEV-S (N terminal on backbone)
  Cloning method: Restriction Enzyme; 5′ cloning site XhoI (destroyed during cloning); 3′ cloning site MfeI (destroyed during cloning)
  Sequencing primers: 5′ pBABE 5'; 3′ pBABE 3'
Terms and licenses: Academic/Nonprofit Terms; Industry Terms: Not Available to Industry
How to cite: pIC84 was a gift from Iain Cheeseman (Addgene plasmid # 63062 ; http://n2t.net/addgene:63062 ; RRID:Addgene_63062)
