[The description below was written by a language model from this plasmid's Addgene catalogue record and pLannotate feature annotations shown in this document.]
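Description:
pIC84 is a Moloney murine leukemia virus-based retroviral vector for mammalian expression, built on pJAG98, a pBABEblast derivative. It carries human CENP-H (CENPH) fused at its N terminus to a localization and affinity purification (LAP) tag. In bacteria the 6.8 kb plasmid is maintained through a high-copy ColE1/pUC-type origin and an ampicillin resistance gene driven by its own bla promoter. Both lie outside the region flanked by the viral long terminal repeats.

Between the LTRs, the feature table shows a packaging signal and a truncated gag segment lacking its start codon. Together these allow the transcript to be encapsidated when the plasmid is introduced into a packaging cell line that supplies the viral proteins in trans. No separate internal promoter is annotated upstream of the fusion, so expression appears to come from the 5′ LTR, as is usual for pBABE vectors. The open reading frame reads EGFP, a short linker containing a TEV protease cleavage site (picked up by the annotation software as a capTEV fragment), an S-tag, and then the CENP-H coding sequence derived from an IMAGE cDNA clone. Downstream, an SV40 enhancer/early promoter, followed by the bacterial EM7 promoter, drives blasticidin S deaminase for selection of stably transduced cells.

The tag design serves two purposes. EGFP allows the kinetochore protein to be imaged in cells and provides a first affinity handle, TEV cleavage releases bound complexes, and the S-tag supports a second purification step. The construct is therefore suited to making stable cell lines for studying CENP-H localization and isolating its interacting partners.
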