Features (pLannotate 1.2.2; 19 found; start..end, strand, type, name):
      8..477     +  LTR            LTR: long terminal repeat from Moloney murine leukemia virus
    601..875     +  misc_feature   MESV Ψ (fragment): packaging signal of murine embryonic stem cell virus
    934..1350    +  CDS            gag (truncated): truncated Moloney murine leukemia virus (MMLV) gag gene lacking the start codon
   1391..2107    +  CDS            EGFP: EGFP is a basic (constitutively fluorescent) green fluorescent protein published in 1996, derived from Aequorea victoria. It is reported to be a rapidly-maturing weak dimer with moderate acid sensitivity.
   2134..2152    +  misc_feature   MCS (fragment): pBluescript multiple cloning site
   2153..2172    +  CDS            capTEV™ (fragment): composite tag for in vivo biotinylation, TEV protease cleavage, and 6xHis tagging
   2186..2230    +  CDS            S-Tag: affinity and epitope tag derived from pancreatic ribonuclease A
   2255..2995    +  CDS            CENPH: CENPH_HUMAN - Also known as ICEN35. Experimental evidence at protein level: Swiss-Prot protein existence level 1. Component of the CENPA-NAC (nucleosome-associated) complex, a complex that plays a central role in assembly of kinetochore proteins, mitotic progression and chromosome segregation. The CENPA-NAC complex recruits the CENPA-CAD (nucleosome distal) complex and may be involved in incorporation of newly synthesized CENPA into centromeres. Required for chromosome congression and efficiently align the chromosomes on a metaphase plate. From Homo sapiens (Human).
   2999..3042    +  misc_feature   MCS (fragment): multiple cloning site
   3059..3143    +  CDS            large T antigen (fragment): large T antigen from SV40 (simian virus 40)
   3186..3515    +  promoter       SV40 promoter: SV40 enhancer and early promoter
   3530..3577    +  promoter       EM7 promoter: synthetic bacterial promoter&nbsp
   3596..3993    +  CDS            BSD: blasticidin S deaminase; Aspergillus terreus BSD; confers resistance to blasticidin
   4046..4639    +  LTR            LTR: long terminal repeat from Moloney murine leukemia virus
   4648..4694    +  LTR            5' LTR (truncated) (fragment): truncated long terminal repeat from Moloney murine sarcoma virus
   4777..4825    -  CDS            lacI (fragment): lac repressor; lacI; The lac repressor binds to the lac operator to inhibit transcription in E. coli. This inhibition can be relieved by adding lactose or isopropyl-β-D-thiogalactopyranoside (IPTG).
   5011..5599    -  rep_origin     ori: high-copy-number ColE1/pMB1/pBR322/pUC origin of replication
   5777..6637    -  CDS            AmpR: β-lactamase; bla; confers resistance to ampicillin, carbenicillin, and related antibiotics
   6638..6742    -  promoter       AmpR promoter: bla
>Addgene plasmid #63062 | pIC84 | depositor full sequence | sequence record 104377 | Full Sequence
CTGCAGCCTGAATATGGGCCAAACAGGATATCTGTGGTAAGCAGTTCCTGCCCCGGCTCAGGGCCAAGAA
CAGATGGAACAGCTGAATATGGGCCAAACAGGATATCTGTGGTAAGCAGTTCCTGCCCCGGCTCAGGGCC
AAGAACAGATGGTCCCCAGATGCGGTCCAGCCCTCAGCAGTTTCTAGAGAACCATCAGATGTTTCCAGGG
TGCCCCAAGGACCTGAAATGACCCTGTGCCTTATTTGAACTAACCAATCAGTTCGCTTCTCGCTTCTGTT
CGCGCGCTTCTGCTCCCCGAGCTCAATAAAAGAGCCCACAACCCCTCACTCGGGGCGCCAGTCCTCCGAT
TGACTGAGTCGCCCGGGTACCCGTGTATCCAATAAACCCTCTTGCAGTTGCATCCGACTTGTGGTCTCGC
TGTTCCTTGGGAGGGTCTCCTCTGAGTGATTGACTACCCGTCAGCGGGGGTCTTTCATTTGGGGGCTCGT
CCGGGATCGGGAGACCCCTGCCCAGGGACCACCGACCCACCACCGGGAGGTAAGCTGGCCAGCAACTTAT
CTGTGTCTGTCCGATTGTCTAGTGTCTATGACTGATTTTATGCGCCTGCGTCGGTACTAGTTAGCTAACT
AGCTCTGTATCTGGCGGACCCGTGGTGGAACTGACGAGTTCTGAACACCCGGCCGCAACCCTGGGAGACG
TCCCAGGGACTTTGGGGGCCGTTTTTGTGGCCCGACCTGAGGAAGGGAGTCGATGTGGAATCCGACCCCG
TCAGGATATGTGGTTCTGGTAGGAGACGAGAACCTAAAACAGTTCCCGCCTCCGTCTGAATTTTTGCTTT
CGGTTTGGAACCGAAGCCGCGCGTCTTGTCTGCTGCAGCATCGTTCTGTGTTGTCTCTGTCTGACTGTGT
TTCTGTATTTGTCTGAAAATTAGGGCCAGACTGTTACCACTCCCTTAAGTTTGACCTTAGATCACTGGAA
AGATGTCGAGCGGCTCGCTCACAACCAGTCGGTAGATGTCAAGAAGAGACGTTGGGTTACCTTCTGCTCT
GCAGAATGGCCAACCTTTAACGTCGGATGGCCGCGAGACGGCACCTTTAACCGAGACCTCATCACCCAGG
TTAAGATCAAGGTCTTTTCACCTGGCCCGCATGGACACCCAGACCAGGTCCCCTACATCGTGACCTGGGA
AGCCTTGGCTTTTGACCCCCCTCCCTGGGTCAAGCCCTTTGTACACCCTAAGCCTCCGCCTCCTCTTCTT
CCATCCGCGCCGTCTCTCCCCCTTGAACCTCCTCTTTCGACCCCGCCTCAATCCTCCCTTTATCCAGCCC
TCACTCCTTCTCTAGGCGCCGGCCGGATCCCAGTGTGGTGGTACGCTACCGGTCGCCACCATGGTGAGCA
AGGGCGAGGAGCTGTTCACCGGGGTGGTGCCCATCCTGGTCGAGCTGGACGGCGACGTAAACGGCCACAA
GTTCAGCGTGTCCGGCGAGGGCGAGGGCGATGCCACCTACGGCAAGCTGACCCTGAAGTTCATCTGCACC
ACCGGCAAGCTGCCCGTGCCCTGGCCCACCCTCGTGACCACCCTGACCTACGGCGTGCAGTGCTTCAGCC
GCTACCCCGACCACATGAAGCAGCACGACTTCTTCAAGTCCGCCATGCCCGAAGGCTACGTCCAGGAGCG
CACCATCTTCTTCAAGGACGACGGCAACTACAAGACCCGCGCCGAGGTGAAGTTCGAGGGCGACACCCTG
GTGAACCGCATCGAGCTGAAGGGCATCGACTTCAAGGAGGACGGCAACATCCTGGGGCACAAGCTGGAGT
ACAACTACAACAGCCACAACGTCTATATCATGGCCGACAAGCAGAAGAACGGCATCAAGGTGAACTTCAA
GATCCGCCACAACATCGAGGACGGCAGCGTGCAGCTCGCCGACCACTACCAGCAGAACACCCCCATCGGC
GACGGCCCCGTGCTGCTGCCCGACAACCACTACCTGAGCACCCAGTCCGCCCTGAGCAAAGACCCCAACG
AGAAGCGCGATCACATGGTCCTGCTGGAGTTCGTGACCGCCGCCGGGATCACTCTCGGCATGGACGAGCT
GTACAAGTCCGGAGGGGATCGGTGGAGCTCCACCGGTGGCGGCCGCTCTAGAGAGAATCTTTATTTTCAG
GGCGCCGCCAAATTCAAAGAAACCGCTGCTGCTAAATTCGAACGCCAGCACATGGACAGCGGAGGTGGAG
GTACTAGTCTCGAGATGGAGGAGCAGCCCCAGATGCAAGACGCCGACGAGCCCGCGGACTCCGGAGGGGA
AGGCCGGGCAGGCGGGCCACCGCAGGTCGCCGGCGCCCAGGCGGCGTGCAGCGAGGACCGCATGACCCTG
CTCCTCAGGCTGAGAGCACAGACAAAACAACAACTCTTAGAATATAAATCAATGGTTGATGCAAGTGAAG
AAAAAACTCCAGAACAAATTATGCAAGAAAAGCAAATCGAAGCTAAAATTGAAGACCTGGAAAATGAAAT
TGAAGAGGTAAAAGTTGCTTTTGAGATAAAAAAGCTTGCATTAGACAGGATGAGACTTTCAACTGCACTT
AAAAAAAACCTGGAGAAAATTAGCAGACAGTCTAGTGTGCTCATGGATAACATGAAACACCTATTAGAGC
TAAATAAATTAATAATGAAATCACAGCAGGAATCTTGGGATTTAGAGGAAAAACTGCTTGATATTAGAAA
GAAGAGATTGCAATTAAAACAAGCTTCAGAAAGTAAGCTTTTAGAAATACAGACTGAAAAGAACAAACAG
AAGATTGATTTGGACAGTATGGAAAACTCAGAGAGGATAAAGATCATACGACAAAACCTACAGATGGAGA
TAAAAATTACTACTGTTATTCAACATGTGTTCCAGAACCTTATTTTGGGGAGTAAAGTCAATTGGGCAGA
GGATCCTGCCCTTAAGGAAATTGTTCTGCAGCTTGAGAAGAATGTTGACATGATGTAAAAGCTTCGAATT
CTGCAGTCGACGGTACCGCGGGCCCGGGATCCACCGGATCTAGATAACTGATCATAATCAGCCATACCAC
ATTTGTAGAGGTTTTACTTGCTTTAAAAAACCTCCCACACCTCCCCCTGAACCTGAAACATAAAATGAAT
GCAATTCGCCAGCACAGTGGTCGACCCTGTGGAATGTGTGTCAGTTAGGGTGTGGAAAGTCCCCAGGCTC
CCCAGCAGGCAGAAGTATGCAAAGCATGCATCTCAATTAGTCAGCAACCAGGTGTGGAAAGTCCCCAGGC
TCCCCAGCAGGCAGAAGTATGCAAAGCATGCATCTCAATTAGTCAGCAACCATAGTCCCGCCCCTAACTC
CGCCCATCCCGCCCCTAACTCCGCCCAGTTCCGCCCATTCTCCGCCCCATGGCTGACTAATTTTTTTTAT
TTATGCAGAGGCCGAGGCCGCCTCGGCCTCTGAGCTATTCCAGAAGTAGTGAGGAGGCTTTTTTGGAGGC
CTAGGCTTTTGCAAAAAGCTTGAGCACGTGTTGACAATTAATCATCGGCATAGTATATCGGCATAGTATA
ATACGACAAGGTGAGGAACTAAACCATGGCCAAGCCTTTGTCTCAAGAAGAATCCACCCTCATTGAAAGA
GCAACGGCTACAATCAACAGCATCCCCATCTCTGAAGACTACAGCGTCGCCAGCGCAGCTCTCTCTAGCG
ACGGCCGCATCTTCACTGGTGTCAATGTATATCATTTTACTGGGGGACCTTGTGCAGAACTCGTGGTGCT
GGGCACTGCTGCTGCTGCGGCAGCTGGCAACCTGACTTGTATCGTCGCGATCGGAAATGAGAACAGGGGC
ATCTTGAGCCCCTGCGGACGGTGCCGACAGGTGCTTCTCGATCTGCATCCTGGGATCAAAGCCATAGTGA
GGACAGTGATGGACAGCCGACGGCAGTTGGGATTCGTGAATTGCTGCCCTCTGGTTATGTGTGGGAGGGC
TAAGCACTTCATCGATAAAATAAAAGATTTTATTTAGTCTCCAGAAAAAGGGGGGAATGAAAGACCCCAC
CTGTAGGTTTGGCAAGCTAGCTTAAGTAACGCCATTTTGCAAGGCATGGAAAAATACATAACTGAGAATA
GAGAAGTTCAGATCAAGGTCAGGAACAGATGGAACAGCTGAATATGGGCCAAACAGGATATCTGTGGTAA
GCAGTTCCTGCCCCGGCTCAGGGCCAAGAACAGATGGAACAGCTGAATATGGGCCAAACAGGATATCTGT
GGTAAGCAGTTCCTGCCCCGGCTCAGGGCCAAGAACAGATGGTCCCCAGATGCGGTCCAGCCCTCAGCAG
TTTCTAGAGAACCATCAGATGTTTCCAGGGTGCCCCAAGGACCTGAAATGACCCTGTGCCTTATTTGAAC
TAACCAATCAGTTCGCTTCTCGCTTCTGTTCGCGCGCTTCTGCTCCCCGAGCTCAATAAAAGAGCCCACA
ACCCCTCACTCGGGGCGCCAGTCCTCCGATTGACTGAGTCGCCCGGGTACCCGTGTATCCAATAAACCCT
CTTGCAGTTGCATCCGACTTGTGGTCTCGCTGTTCCTTGGGAGGGTCTCCTCTGAGTGATTGACTACCCG
TCAGCGGGGGTCTTTCATTTCCGACTTGTGGTCTCGCTGCCTTGGGAGGGTCTCCTCTGAGTGATTGACT
ACCCGTCAGCGGGGGTCTTCACATGCAGCATGTATCAAAATTAATTTGGTTTTTTTTCTTAAGTATTTAC
ATTAAATGGCCATAGTTGCATTAATGAATCGGCCAACGCGCGGGGAGAGGCGGTTTGCGTATTGGCGCTC
TTCCGCTTCCTCGCTCACTGACTCGCTGCGCTCGGTCGTTCGGCTGCGGCGAGCGGTATCAGCTCACTCA
AAGGCGGTAATACGGTTATCCACAGAATCAGGGGATAACGCAGGAAAGAACATGTGAGCAAAAGGCCAGC
AAAAGGCCAGGAACCGTAAAAAGGCCGCGTTGCTGGCGTTTTTCCATAGGCTCCGCCCCCCTGACGAGCA
TCACAAAAATCGACGCTCAAGTCAGAGGTGGCGAAACCCGACAGGACTATAAAGATACCAGGCGTTTCCC
CCTGGAAGCTCCCTCGTGCGCTCTCCTGTTCCGACCCTGCCGCTTACCGGATACCTGTCCGCCTTTCTCC
CTTCGGGAAGCGTGGCGCTTTCTCATAGCTCACGCTGTAGGTATCTCAGTTCGGTGTAGGTCGTTCGCTC
CAAGCTGGGCTGTGTGCACGAACCCCCCGTTCAGCCCGACCGCTGCGCCTTATCCGGTAACTATCGTCTT
GAGTCCAACCCGGTAAGACACGACTTATCGCCACTGGCAGCAGCCACTGGTAACAGGATTAGCAGAGCGA
GGTATGTAGGCGGTGCTACAGAGTTCTTGAAGTGGTGGCCTAACTACGGCTACACTAGAAGGACAGTATT
TGGTATCTGCGCTCTGCTGAAGCCAGTTACCTTCGGAAAAAGAGTTGGTAGCTCTTGATCCGGCAAACAA
ACCACCGCTGGTAGCGGTGGTTTTTTTGTTTGCAAGCAGCAGATTACGCGCAGAAAAAAAGGATCTCAAG
AAGATCCTTTGATCTTTTCTACGGGGTCTGACGCTCAGTGGAACGAAAACTCACGTTAAGGGATTTTGGT
CATGAGATTATCAAAAAGGATCTTCACCTAGATCCTTTTAAATTAAAAATGAAGTTTGCGGCCGCAAATC
AATCTAAAGTATATATGAGTAAACTTGGTCTGACAGTTACCAATGCTTAATCAGTGAGGCACCTATCTCA
GCGATCTGTCTATTTCGTTCATCCATAGTTGCCTGACTCCCCGTCGTGTAGATAACTACGATACGGGAGG
GCTTACCATCTGGCCCCAGTGCTGCAATGATACCGCGAGACCCACGCTCACCGGCTCCAGATTTATCAGC
AATAAACCAGCCAGCCGGAAGGGCCGAGCGCAGAAGTGGTCCTGCAACTTTATCCGCCTCCATCCAGTCT
ATTAATTGTTGCCGGGAAGCTAGAGTAAGTAGTTCGCCAGTTAATAGTTTGCGCAACGTTGTTGCCATTG
CTACAGGCATCGTGGTGTCACGCTCGTCGTTTGGTATGGCTTCATTCAGCTCCGGTTCCCAACGATCAAG
GCGAGTTACATGATCCCCCATGTTGTGCAAAAAAGCGGTTAGCTCCTTCGGTCCTCCGATCGTTGTCAGA
AGTAAGTTGGCCGCAGTGTTATCACTCATGGTTATGGCAGCACTGCATAATTCTCTTACTGTCATGCCAT
CCGTAAGATGCTTTTCTGTGACTGGTGAGTACTCAACCAAGTCATTCTGAGAATAGTGTATGCGGCGACC
GAGTTGCTCTTGCCCGGCGTCAACACGGGATAATACCGCGCCACATAGCAGAACTTTAAAAGTGCTCATC
ATTGGAAAACGTTCTTCGGGGCGAAAACTCTCAAGGATCTTACCGCTGTTGAGATCCAGTTCGATGTAAC
CCACTCGTGCACCCAACTGATCTTCAGCATCTTTTACTTTCACCAGCGTTTCTGGGTGAGCAAAAACAGG
AAGGCAAAATGCCGCAAAAAAGGGAATAAGGGCGACACGGAAATGTTGAATACTCATACTCTTCCTTTTT
CAATATTATTGAAGCATTTATCAGGGTTATTGTCTCATGAGCGGATACATATTTGAATGTATTTAGAAAA
ATAAACAAATAGGGGTTCCGCGCACATTTCCCCGAAAAGTGCCAC
