>Addgene plasmid #63062 | pIC84 | addgene partial sequence | sequence record 106921 | EGFP-C 5'-CATGGTCCTGCTGGAGTTCGTG-3'
GTCCGGAGGGGATCGGTGGAGCTCCACCGGTGGCGGCCGCTCTAGAGAGAATCTTTATTTTCAGGGCGCC
GCCAAATTCAAAGAAACCGCTGCTGCTAAATTCGAACGCCAGCACATGGACAGCGGAGGTGGAGGTACTA
GTCTCGAGATGGAGGAGCAGCCCCAGATGCAAGACGCCGACGAGCCCGCGGACTCCGGAGGGGAAGGCCG
GGCAGGCGGGCCACCGCAGGTCGCCGGCGCCCAGGCGGCGTGCAGCGAGGACCGCATGACCCTGCTCCTC
AGGCTGAGAGCACAGACAAAACAACAACTCTTAGAATATAAATCAATGGTTGATGCAAGTGAAGAAAAAA
CTCCAGAACAAATTATGCAAGAAAAGCAAATCGAAGCTAAAATTGAAGACCTGGAAAATGAAATTGAAGA
GGTAAAAGTTGCTTTTGAGATAAAAAAGCTTGCATTAGACAGGATGAGACTTTCAACTGCACTTAAAAAA
AACCTGGAGAAAATTAGCAGACAGTCTAGTGTGCTCATGGATAACATGAAACACCTATTAGAGCTAAATA
AATTAATAATGAAATCACAGCAGGAATCTTGGGATTTAGAGGAAAAACTGCTTGATATTAGAAAGAAGAG
ATTGCAATTAAAACAAGCTTCAGAAAGTAAGCTTTTAGAAATACAGACTGAAAAGAACAAACAGAAGATT
GATTTGGACAGTATGGAAAACTCAGAGAGGATAAAGATCATACGACAAAACCTACAGATGGAGAT
