>Addgene plasmid #63062 | pIC84 | addgene partial sequence | sequence record 106922 | pBABE3 5'-ACCCTAACTGACACACATTCC-3'
TCATGTCAACATTCTTCTCAAGCTGCAGAACAATTTCCTTAAGGGCAGGATCCTCTGCCCAATTGACTTT
ACTCCCCAAAATAAGGTTCTGGAACACATGTTGAATAACAGTAGTAATTTTTATCTCCATCTGTAGGTTT
TGTCGTATGATCTTTATCCTCTCTGAGTTTTCCATACTGTCCAAATCAATCTTCTGTTTGTTCTTTTCAG
TCTGTATTTCTAAAAGCTTACTTTCTGAAGCTTGTTTTAATTGCAATCTCTTCTTTCTAATATCAAGCAG
TTTTTCCTCTAAATCCCAAGATTCCTGCTGTGATTTCATTATTAATTTATTTAGCTCTAATAGGTGTTTC
ATGTTATCCATGAGCACACTAGACTGTCTGCTAATTTTCTCCAGGTTTTTTTTAAGTGCAGTTGAAAGTC
TCATCCTGTCTAATGCAAGCTTTTTTATCTCAAAAGCAACTTTTACCTCTTCAATTTCATTTTCCAGGTC
TTCAATTTTAGCTTCGATTTGCTTTTCTTGCATAATTTGTTCTGGAGTTTTTTCTTCACTTGCATCAACC
ATTGATTTATATTCTAAGAGTTGTTGTTTTGTCTGTGCTCTCAGCCTGAGGAGCAGGGTCATGCGGTCCT
CGCTGCACGCCGCCTGGGCGCCGGCGACCTGCGGTGGCCCGCCTG
